>Addgene plasmid #115861 | pAPM-D4 miR30-SETDB1 ts3 | addgene full sequence | sequence record 232754 | Addgene NGS Result
AATCTGCTTAGGGTTAGGCGTTTTGCGCTGCTTCGCGATGTACGGGCCAGATATACGCGCTGTGGAATGT
GTGTCAGTTAGGGTGTGGAAAGTCCCCAGGCTCCCCAGCAGGCAGAAGTATGCAAAGCATGCATCTCAAT
TAGTCAGCAACCAGGTGTGGAAAGTCCCCAGGCTCCCCAGCAGGCAGAAGTATGCAAAGCATGCATCTCA
ATTAGTCAGCAACCATAGTCCCGCCCCTAACTCCGCCCATCCCGCCCCTAACTCCGCCCAGTTCCGCCCA
TTCTCCGCCCCATGGCTGACTAATTTTTTTTATTTATGCAGAGGCCGAGGCCGCCTCTGCCTCTGAGCTA
TTCCAGAAGTAGTGAGGAGGCTTTTTTGGAGGCCTAGGCTTTTGCAAAAAGCTCGCGTTGACATTGATTA
TTGACTAGTTATTAATAGTAATCAATTACGGGGTCATTAGTTCATAGCCCATATATGGAGTTCCGCGTTA
CATAACTTACGGTAAATGGCCCGCCTGGCTGACCGCCCAACGACCCCCGCCCATTGACGTCAATAATGAC
GTATGTTCCCATAGTAACGCCAATAGGGACTTTCCATTGACGTCAATGGGTGGAGTATTTACGGTAAACT
GCCCACTTGGCAGTACATCAAGTGTATCATATGCCAAGTACGCCCCCTATTGACGTCAATGACGGTAAAT
GGCCCGCCTGGCATTATGCCCAGTACATGACCTTATGGGACTTTCCTACTTGGCAGTACATCTACGTATT
AGTCATCGCTATTACCATGGTGATGCGGTTTTGGCAGTACATCAATGGGCGTGGATAGCGGTTTGACTCA
CGGGGATTTCCAAGTCTCCACCCCATTGACGTCAATGGGAGTTTGTTTTGGCACCAAAATCAACGGGACT
TTCCAAAATGTCGTAACAACTCCGCCCCATTGACGCAAATGGGCGGTAGGCGTGTACGGTGGGAGGTCTA
TATAAGCAGCGCGTTTTGCCTGTACTGGGTCTCTCTGGTTAGACCAGATCTGAGCCTGGGAGCTCTCTGG
CTAACTAGGGAACCCACTGCTTAAGCCTCAATAAAGCTTGCCTTGAGTGCTTCAAGTAGTGTGTGCCCGT
CTGTTGTGTGACTCTGGTAACTAGAGATCCCTCAGACCCTTTTAGTCAGTGTGGAAAATCTCTAGCAGTG
GCGCCCGAACAGGGACTTGAAAGCGAAAGGGAAACCAGAGGAGCTCTCTCGACGCAGGACTCGGCTTGCT
GAAGCGCGCACGGCAAGAGGCGAGGGGCGGCGACTGGTGAGTACGCCAAAAATTTTGACTAGCGGAGGCT
AGAAGGAGAGAGATGGGTGCGAGAGCGTCAGTATTAAGCGGGGGAGAATTAGATCGCGATGGGAAAAAAT
TCGGTTAAGGCCAGGGGGAAAGAAAAAATATAAATTAAAACATATAGTATGGGCAAGCAGGGAGCTAGAA
CGATTCGCAGTTAATCCTGGCCTGTTAGAAACATCAGAAGGCTGTAGACAAATACTGGGACAGCTACAAC
CATCCCTTCAGACAGGATCAGAAGAACTTAGATCATTATATAATACAGTAGCAACCCTCTATTGTGTGCA
TCAAAGGATAGAGATAAAAGACACCAAGGAAGCTTTAGACAAGATAGAGGAAGAGCAAAACAAAAGTAAG
ACCACCGCACAGCAAGCGGCCGGCCGCTGATCTTCAGACCTGGAGGAGGAGATATGAGGGACAATTGGAG
AAGTGAATTATATAAATATAAAGTAGTAAAAATTGAACCATTAGGAGTAGCACCCACCAAGGCAAAGAGA
AGAGTGGTGCAGAGAGAAAAAAGAGCAGTGGGAATAGGAGCTTTGTTCCTTGGGTTCTTGGGAGCAGCAG
GAAGCACTATGGGCGCAGCGTCAATGACGCTGACGGTACAGGCCAGACAATTATTGTCTGGTATAGTGCA
GCAGCAGAACAATTTGCTGAGGGCTATTGAGGCGCAACAGCATCTGTTGCAACTCACAGTCTGGGGCATC
AAGCAGCTCCAGGCAAGAATCCTGGCTGTGGAAAGATACCTAAAGGATCAACAGCTCCTGGGGATTTGGG
GTTGCTCTGGAAAACTCATTTGCACCACTGCTGTGCCTTGGAATGCTAGTTGGAGTAATAAATCTCTGGA
ACAGATTTGGAATCACACGACCTGGATGGAGTGGGACAGAGAAATTAACAATTACACAAGCTTAATACAC
TCCTTAATTGAAGAATCGCAAAACCAGCAAGAAAAGAATGAACAAGAATTATTGGAATTAGATAAATGGG
CAAGTTTGTGGAATTGGTTTAACATAACAAATTGGCTGTGGTATATAAAATTATTCATAATGATAGTAGG
AGGCTTGGTAGGTTTAAGAATAGTTTTTGCTGTACTTTCTATAGTGAATAGAGTTAGGCAGGGATATTCA
CCATTATCGTTTCAGACCCACCTCCCAACCCCGAGGGGACCCGACAGGCCCGAAGGAATAGAAGAAGAAG
GTGGAGAGAGAGACAGAGACAGATCCATTCGATTAGTGAACGGATCGGCACTGCGTGCGCCAATTCTGCA
GACAAATGGCAGTATTCATCCACAATTTTAAAAGAAAAGGGGGGATTGGGGGGTACAGTGCAGGGGAAAG
AATAGTAGACATAATAGCAACAGACATACAAACTAAAGAATTACAAAAACAAATTACAAAAATTCAAAAT
TTTCGGGTTTATTACAGGGACAGCAGAGATCCAGTTTGGTTAATTAACTGCAGCCCCGATAAAATAAAAG
ATTTTATTTAGTCTCCAGAAAAAGGGGGGAATGAAAGACCCCACCTGTAGGTTTGGCAAGCTAGCTGCAG
TAACGCCATTTTGCAAGGCATGGAAAAATACCAAACCAAGAATAGAGAAGTTCAGATCAAGGGCGGGTAC
ATGAAAATAGCTAACGTTGGGCCAAACAGGATATCTGCGGTGAGCAGTTTCGGCCCCGGCCCGGGGCCAA
GAACAGATGGTCACCGCAGTTTCGGCCCCGGCCCGAGGCCAAGAACAGATGGTCCCCAGATATGGCCCAA
CCCTCAGCAGTTTCTTAAGACCCATCAGATGTTTCCAGGCTCCCCCAAGGACCTGAAATGACCCTGCGCC
TTATTTGAATTAACCAATCAGCCTGCTTCTCGCTTCTGTTCGCGCGCTTCTGCTTCCCGAGCTCTATAAA
AGAGCTCACAACCCCTCACTCGGCGCGCCAGTCCTCCGACAGACTGAGTCGCCCGGGGGTCTAGAACGCG
TGCCGCCATGACCGAATACAAACCTACCGTGAGGCTGGCTACAAGAGATGATGTCCCAAGGGCTGTGAGA
ACACTGGCCGCCGCTTTTGCCGATTACCCTGCCACACGCCACACTGTGGACCCAGATCGGCATATCGAGA
GAGTGACTGAGCTGCAGGAACTGTTCCTGACCCGAGTGGGCCTGGACATTGGGAAGGTCTGGGTCGCAGA
CGATGGAGCAGCTGTGGCTGTCTGGACCACACCAGAGAGCGTGGAAGCCGGAGCTGTCTTTGCAGAGATC
GGCCCTAGAATGGCAGAACTGAGCGGCTCCAGGCTGGCAGCACAGCAGCAGATGGAGGGACTGCTGGCCC
CACACAGGCCTAAGGAACCAGCATGGTTCCTGGCTACCGTGGGGGTCTCTCCTGACCATCAGGGCAAAGG
ACTGGGAAGTGCTGTGGTCCTGCCAGGAGTGGAGGCTGCAGAACGAGCTGGAGTCCCTGCATTTCTGGAG
ACCTCTGCTCCACGAAACCTGCCCTTCTATGAACGGCTGGGCTTTACTGTGACCGCAGATGTGGAGGTCC
CCGAAGGACCTAGGACCTGGTGCATGACACGCAAACCCGGCGCCTGAGCGATCGCCGCGGCCGCCTTCTT
AACCCAACAGAAGGCTCGAGAAGGTATATTGCTGTTGACAGTGAGCGAAAGGTGAAATTTGACAACAAAT
AGTGAAGCCACAGATGTATTTGTTGTCAAATTTCACCTTGTGCCTACTGCCTCGGACTTCAAGGGGCTAG
AATTCGGCAGCTGTAGATCTTAGCCACTTTTTAAAAGAAAAGGGGGGACTGGAAGGGCTAACTGCATCCG
GACTGTACTGGGTCTCTCTGGTTAGACCAGATCTGAGCCTGGGAGCTCTCTGGCTAACTAGGGAACCCAC
TGCTTAAGCCTCAATAAAGCTTGCCTTGAGTGCTTCAAGTAGTGTGTGCCCGTCTGTTGTGTGACTCTGG
TAACTAGAGATCCCTCAGACCCTTTTAGTCAGTGTGGAAAATCTCTAGCAGGGCCCGTTTCATGTGAGCA
AAAGGCCAGCAAAAGGCCAGGAACCGTAAAAAGGCCGCGTTGCTGGCGTTTTTCCATAGGCTCCGCCCCC
CTGACGAGCATCACAAAAATCGACGCTCAAGTCAGAGGTGGCGAAACCCGACAGGACTATAAAGATACCA
GGCGTTTCCCCCTGGAAGCTCCCTCGTGCGCTCTCCTGTTCCGACCCTGCCGCTTACCGGATACCTGTCC
GCCTTTCTCCCTTCGGGAAGCGTGGCGCTTTCTCATAGCTCACGCTGTAGGTATCTCAGTTCGGTGTAGG
TCGTTCGCTCCAAGCTGGGCTGTGTGCACGAACCCCCCGTTCAGCCCGACCGCTGCGCCTTATCCGGTAA
CTATCGTCTTGAGTCCAACCCGGTAAGACACGACTTATCGCCACTGGCAGCAGCCACTGGTAACAGGATT
AGCAGAGCGAGGTATGTAGGCGGTGCTACAGAGTTCTTGAAGTGGTGGCCTAACTACGGCTACACTAGAA
GAACAGTATTTGGTATCTGCGCTCTGCTGAAGCCAGTTACCTTCGGAAAAAGAGTTGGTAGCTCTTGATC
CGGCAAACAAACCACCGCTGGTAGCGGTGGTTTTTTTGTTTGCAAGCAGCAGATTACGCGCAGAAAAAAA
GGATCTCAAGAAGATCCTTTGATCTTTTCTACGGGGTCTGACGCTCAGTGGAACGAAAACTCACGTTAAG
GGATTTTGGTCATGAGATTATCAAAAAGGATCTTCACCTAGATCCTTTTAAATTAAAAATGAAGTTTTAA
ATCAATCTAAAGTATATATGAGTAAACTTGGTCTGACAGTTACCAATGCTTAATCAGTGAGGCACCTATC
TCAGCGATCTGTCTATTTCGTTCATCCATAGTTGCCTGACTCCCCGTCGTGTAGATAACTACGATACGGG
AGGGCTTACCATCTGGCCCCAGTGCTGCAATGATACCGCGAGACCCACGCTCACCGGCTCCAGATTTATC
AGCAATAAACCAGCCAGCCGGAAGGGCCGAGCGCAGAAGTGGTCCTGCAACTTTATCCGCCTCCATCCAG
TCTATTAATTGTTGCCGGGAAGCTAGAGTAAGTAGTTCGCCAGTTAATAGTTTGCGCAACGTTGTTGCCA
TTGCTACAGGCATCGTGGTGTCACGCTCGTCGTTTGGTATGGCTTCATTCAGCTCCGGTTCCCAACGATC
AAGGCGAGTTACATGATCCCCCATGTTGTGCAAAAAAGCGGTTAGCTCCTTCGGTCCTCCGATCGTTGTC
AGAAGTAAGTTGGCCGCAGTGTTATCACTCATGGTTATGGCAGCACTGCATAATTCTCTTACTGTCATGC
CATCCGTAAGATGCTTTTCTGTGACTGGTGAGTACTCAACCAAGTCATTCTGAGAATAGTGTATGCGGCG
ACCGAGTTGCTCTTGCCCGGCGTCAATACGGGATAATACCGCGCCACATAGCAGAACTTTAAAAGTGCTC
ATCATTGGAAAACGTTCTTCGGGGCGAAAACTCTCAAGGATCTTACCGCTGTTGAGATCCAGTTCGATGT
AACCCACTCGTGCACCCAACTGATCTTCAGCATCTTTTACTTTCACCAGCGTTTCTGGGTGAGCAAAAAC
AGGAAGGCAAAATGCCGCAAAAAAGGGAATAAGGGCGACACGGAAATGTTGAATACTCATACTCTTCCTT
TTTCAATATTATTGAAGCATTTATCAGGGTTATTGTCTCATGAGCGGATACATATTTGAATGTATTTAGA
AAAATAAACAAATAGGGGTTCCGCGCACATTTCCCCGAAAAGTGCCACCTGACGTCGACGGATCGGGAGA
TCTCCCGATCCCCTATGGTGCACTCTCAGTACAATCTGCTCTGATGCCGCATAGTTAAGCCAGTATCTGC
TCCCTGCTTGTGTGTTGGAGGTCGCTGAGTAGTGCGCGAGCAAAATTTAAGCTACAACAAGGCAAGGCTT
GACCGACAATTGCATGAAG
Features (pLannotate 1.2.2; 19 found; start..end, strand, type, name):
     69..398     +  promoter       SV40 promoter: SV40 enhancer and early promoter
    410..789     +  enhancer       CMV enhancer: human cytomegalovirus immediate early enhancer
    790..989     +  promoter       CMV promoter: human cytomegalovirus (CMV) immediate early promoter
   1007..1187    +  LTR            5' LTR (truncated): truncated 5' long terminal repeat (LTR) from HIV-1
   1234..1359    +  misc_feature   HIV-1 Ψ: packaging signal of human immunodeficiency virus type 1
   1343..1681    +  CDS            HIV-1 gag (fragment): gag protein from human immunodeficiency virus 1; gag
   1856..2089    +  misc_feature   RRE: The Rev response element (RRE) of HIV-1 allows for Rev-dependent mRNA export from the nucleus to the cytoplasm.
   2466..2566    +  CDS            Rev (fragment): human immunodeficiency virus 1 (HIV-1) Rev protein; rev; enhances nuclear export of unspliced and incompletely spliced viral mRNAs
   2616..2733    +  misc_feature   cPPT/CTS: central polypurine tract and central termination sequence of HIV-1
   2870..3277    +  promoter       SFFV promoter: spleen focus-forming virus long terminal repeat (LTR) promoter
   3298..3894    +  CDS            pac: PUAC_STRAD - Protein predicted: Swiss-Prot protein existence level 4. Detoxification of puromycin. From Streptomyces alboniger.
   3919..3964    +  ncRNA          5' miR-30a (fragment): sequence upstream of the 71-nt precursor of the human miR-30a microRNA (Zeng et al., 2002) miRNA
   4034..4059    +  ncRNA          3' miR-30a (fragment): sequence downstream of the 71-nt precursor of the human miR-30a microRNA (Zeng et al., 2002) miRNA
   4089..4108    +  misc_feature   cPPT/CTS (fragment): central polypurine tract and central termination sequence of HIV-1
   4140..4320    +  LTR            5' LTR (truncated): truncated 5' long terminal repeat (LTR) from HIV-1
   4391..4979    -  rep_origin     ori: high-copy-number ColE1/pMB1/pBR322/pUC origin of replication
   5150..6010    -  CDS            AmpR: β-lactamase; bla; confers resistance to ampicillin, carbenicillin, and related antibiotics
   6011..6115    -  promoter       AmpR promoter: bla
   6174..6226    -  misc_feature   bom (fragment): basis of mobility region from pBR322
