[The description below was written by a language model from this plasmid's Addgene catalogue record and pLannotate feature annotations shown in this document.]
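Description:
pAPM-D4 miR30-SETDB1 ts3 is an HIV-1-based lentiviral transfer vector for stable knockdown of human SETDB1, the H3K9 histone methyltransferase also known as ESET or KMT1E. It is built on the pAPM-D4-mir30 backbone, and the sequenced plasmid is about 6.3 kb. In bacteria it replicates from a high-copy ColE1/pUC-type origin and is selected with ampicillin through the β-lactamase gene. A fragment of the pBR322 bom region is also annotated.

Genomic RNA is produced in packaging cells from a CMV enhancer/promoter fused to a truncated 5' LTR, with an SV40 enhancer/early promoter annotated just upstream. The viral cis elements that follow are the Ψ packaging signal with a short gag fragment, the Rev response element for Rev-dependent nuclear export, and the cPPT/CTS. A second truncated LTR closes the proviral unit at the 3' end, which suggests a self-inactivating design, although the record does not say so explicitly. No WPRE is annotated.

The payload is a single transcription unit driven by the spleen focus-forming virus (SFFV) LTR promoter. It encodes puromycin N-acetyltransferase (pac) and, immediately downstream, a microRNA-based shRNA in which the SETDB1 target-site-3 hairpin sits between 5' and 3' miR-30a flanking sequences. Because the drug marker and the miR-30-embedded hairpin share one Pol II transcript, puromycin selection enriches for transduced cells that also express the shRNA, which the endogenous microRNA pathway processes into the silencing guide. The associated study examined transcriptional repression of proviruses by the HUSH complex and its counteraction by primate lentiviral Vpx and Vpr, and the recorded purpose of this construct is SETDB1 knockdown.
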