Addgene plasmid #115861: pAPM-D4 miR30-SETDB1 ts3
Purpose: SETDB1 knockdown
Depositing lab: Jeremy Luban. Depositing organization: University of Massachusetts, Worcester. Publication: Primate immunodeficiency virus proteins Vpx and Vpr counteract transcriptional repression of proviruses by the HUSH complex. Yurkovetskiy L, Guney MH, Kim K, Goh SL, McCauley S, Dauphin A, Diehl WE, Luban J. Nat Microbiol. 2018 Dec;3(12):1354-1361. doi: 10.1038/s41564-018-0256-x. Epub 2018 Oct 8. PubMed 30297740.
Backbone
  Vector backbone: pAPM-D4-mir30
  Vector type: Lentiviral
  Selectable markers: Puromycin
Growth in bacteria
  Bacterial resistance: Ampicillin, 100 μg/mL
  Growth temperature: 30°C
  Growth strain: NEB Stable
  Copy number: High Copy
Gene/Insert
  Gene/Insert name: SETDB1 shRNA
  gRNA/shRNA sequence: TTGTTGTCAAATTTCACCT
  Species: H. sapiens (human)
  Entrez Gene: SETDB1 (a.k.a. ESET, H3-K9-HMTase4, KG1T, KMT1E, TDRD21)
  Promoter: SFFV
  Cloning method: Restriction Enzyme; 5′ cloning site Unknown (unknown if destroyed); 3′ cloning site Unknown (unknown if destroyed)
Terms and licenses: Academic/Nonprofit Terms; Industry Terms: Not Available to Industry
Depositor comments: PuroR . Please visit https://www.biorxiv.org/content/early/2018/04/03/293001 for bioRxiv preprint.
How to cite: pAPM-D4 miR30-SETDB1 ts3 was a gift from Jeremy Luban (Addgene plasmid # 115861 ; http://n2t.net/addgene:115861 ; RRID:Addgene_115861)
